>Addgene plasmid #26274 | pBRPyCAG-fmKlf4-DsRed-Ip | depositor full sequence | sequence record 12363 | Author sequence
GACCGCTTTGGAAAAACAAAGACTGTATTTCCTGGAAATTAATGTTTATTCAATAAACTGTGTATTCAGC
TATATTCACATAGTGGTGAGGCTGAAATGAGGCGGGAAGAGGCGGTTGGGGCTTAATTATATCAATTTGG
GTGGCCCCACAGCGCCTCCAAGGCGCCAGTCCTGTTTTGACAAGTTGCCTCTGGAAGCCTCTCTTCTTTT
TCTCCAGAGTAAGCGGAGGCCAGGGGCCCCCGGCCTCTGCTTAATACTAAAAAAAACAGCTGTTGTCATA
GTAATGATTGGGTGGAAACATTCCAGGCCTGGGTGGAGAGGCTTTTTGCTTCCTCTTGCAAAACCACACT
GACATTCCAGGCCTGGGTGGAGAGGCTTTTTGCTTCCTCTTGCAAAACCACACTGCCCTCTGGAGGGCAG
TTGCCTAGCAACTAATTAAAAGAGGATGTCGCACGGCCAGCTGCGGTCAGTTAGTCACTTCCTGCTTAAC
TGACTTGACATTTTCTATTTTAAGAGTCGGGAGGAAAATTACTGTGTTGGAGGCCCTCCGCCATCTTCTG
AAGCTGAATCGAATTAACTTGTTTATTGCAGCTTATAATGGTTACAAATAAAGCAATAGCATCACAAATT
TCACAAATAAAGCATTTTTTTCACTGCATTCTAGTTGTGGTTTGTCCAAACTCATCAATGTATCTTATCA
TGTCTGGATCTGATATCATCGTCGACATTGATTATTGACTAGCTAGTTATTAATAGTAATCAATTACGGG
GTCATTAGTTCATAGCCCATATATGGAGTTCCGCGTTACATAACTTACGGTAAATGGCCCGCCTGGCTGA
CCGCCCAACGACCCCCGCCCATTGACGTCAATAATGACGTATGTTCCCATAGTAACGCCAATAGGGACTT
TCCATTGACGTCAATGGGTGGAGTATTTACGGTAAACTGCCCACTTGGCAGTACATCAAGTGTATCATAT
GCCAAGTACGCCCCCTATTGACGTCAATGACGGTAAATGGCCCGCCTGGCATTATGCCCAGTACATGACC
TTATGGGACTTTCCTACTTGGCAGTACATCTACGTATTAGTCATCGCTATTACCATGATGGTCGAGGTGA
GCCCCACGTTCTGCTTCACTCTCCCCATCTCCCCCCCCTCCCCACCCCCAATTTTGTATTTATTTATTTT
TTAATTATTTTGTGCAGCGATGGGGGCGGGGGGGGGGGGGGGGCGCGCGCCAGGCGGGGCGGGGCGGGGC
GAGGGGCGGGGCGGGGCGAGGCGGAGAGGTGCGGCGGCAGCCAATCAGAGCGGCGCGCTCCGAAAGTTTC
CTTTTATGGCGAGGCGGCGGCGGCGGCGGCCCTATAAAAAGCGAAGCGCGCGGCGGGCGGGAGTCGCTGC
GCGCTGCCTTCGCCCCGTGCCCCGCTCCGCCGCCGCCTCGCGCCGCCCGCCCCGGCTCTGACTGACCGCG
TTACTCCCACAGGTGAGCGGGCGGGACGGCCCTTCTCCTCCGGGCTGTAATTAGCGCTTGGTTTAATGAC
GGCTTGTTTCTTTTCTGTGGCTGCGTGAAAGCCTTGAGGGGCTCCGGGAGGGCCCTTTGTGCGGGGGGAG
CGGCTCGGGGGGTGCGTGCGTGTGTGTGTGCGTGGGGAGCGCCGCGTGCGGCTCCGCGCTGCCCGGCGGC
TGTGAGCGCTGCGGGCGCGGCGCGGGGCTTTGTGCGCTCCGCAGTGTGCGCGAGGGGAGCGCGGCCGGGG
GCGGTGCCCCGCGGTGCGGGGGGGGCTGCGAGGGGAACAAAGGCTGCGTGCGGGGTGTGTGCGTGGGGGG
GTGAGCAGGGGGTGTGGGCGCGTCGGTCGGGCTGCAACCCCCCCTGCACCCCCCTCCCCGAGTTGCTGAG
CACGGCCCGGCTTCGGGTGCGGGGCTCCGTACGGGGCGTGGCGCGGGGCTCGCCGTGCCGGGCGGGGGGT
GGCGGCAGGTGGGGGTGCCGGGCGGGGCGGGGCCGCCTCGGGCCGGGGAGGGCTCGGGGGAGGGGCGCGG
CGGCCCCCGGAGCGCCGGCGGCTGTCGAGGCGCGGCGAGCCGCAGCCATTGCCTTTTATGGTAATCGTGC
GAGAGGGCGCAGGGACTTCCTTTGTCCCAAATCTGTGCGGAGCCGAAATCTGGGAGGCGCCGCCGCACCC
CCTCTAGCGGGCGCGGGGCGAAGCGGTGCGGCGCCGGCAGGAAGGAAATGGGCGGGGAGGGCCTTCGTGC
GTCGCCGCGCCGCCGTCCCCTTCTCCCTCTCCAGCCTCGGGGCTGTCCGCGGGGGGACGGCTGCCTTCGG
GGGGGACGGGGCAGGGCGGGGTTCGGCTTCTGGCGTGTGACCGGCGGCTCTAGAGCCTCTGCTAACCATG
TTCATGCCTTCTTCTTTTTCCTACAGCTCCTGGGCAACGTGCTGGTTATTGTGCTGTCTCATCATTTTGG
CAAAGAATTCCTCGACATAACTTCGTATAGCATACATTATACGAAGTTATCTCGAGTCTGACATGGCTGT
CAGCGACGCTCTGCTCCCGTCCTTCTCCACGTTCGCGTCCGGCCCGGCGGGAAGGGAGAAGACACTGCGT
CCAGCAGGTGCCCCGACTAACCGTTGGCGTGAGGAACTCTCTCACATGAAGCGACTTCCCCCACTTCCCG
GCCGCCCCTACGACCTGGCGGCGACGGTGGCCACAGACCTGGAGAGTGGCGGAGCTGGTGCAGCTTGCAG
CAGTAACAACCCGGCCCTCCTAGCCCGGAGGGAGACCGAGGAGTTCAACGACCTCCTGGACCTAGACTTT
ATCCTTTCCAACTCGCTAACCCACCAGGAATCGGTGGCCGCCACCGTGACCACCTCGGCGTCAGCTTCAT
CCTCGTCTTCCCCAGCGAGCAGCGGCCCTGCCAGCGCGCCCTCCACCTGCAGCTTCAGCTATCCGATCCG
GGCCGGGGGTGACCCGGGCGTGGCTGCCAGCAACACAGGTGGATGGCTCCTCTACAGCCGAGAATCTGCG
CCACCTCCCACGGCCCCCTTCAACCTGGCGGACATCAATGACGTGAGCCCCTCGGGCGGCTTCGTGGCTG
AGCTCCTGCGGCCGGAGTTGGACCCAGTATACATTCCGCCACAGCAGCCTCAGCCGCCAGGTGGCGGGCT
GATGGGCAAGTTTGTGCTGAAGGCGTCTCTGACCACCCCTGGCAGCGAGTACAGCAGCCCTTCGGTCATC
AGTGTTAGCAAAGGAAGCCCAGACGGCAGCCACCCCGTGGTAGTGGCGCCCTACAGCGGTGGCCCGCCGC
GCATGTGCCCCAAGATTAAGCAAGAGGCGGTCCCGTCCTACACGGTCAGCCGGTCCCTAGAGGCCCATTT
GAGCGCTGGACCCCAGCTCAGCAACGGCCACCGGCCCAACACACACGACTTCCCCCTGGGGCGGCAGCTC
CCCACCAGGACTACCCCTACACTGAGTCCCGAGGAACTGCTGAACAGCAGGGACTGTCACCCTGGCCTGC
CTCTTCCCCCAGGATTCCATCCCCATCCGGGGCCCAACTACCCTCCTTTCCTGCCAGACCAGATGCAGTC
ACAAGTCCCCTCTCTCCATTATCAAGAGCTCATGCCACCGGGTTCCTGCCTGCCAGAGGAGCCCAAGCCA
AAGAGGGGAAGAAGGTCGTGGCCCCGGAAAAGAACAGCCACCCACACTTGTGACTATGCAGGCTGTGGCA
AAACCTATACCAAGAGTTCTCATCTCAAGGCACACCTGCGAACTCACACAGGCGAGAAACCTTACCACTG
TGACTGGGACGGCTGTGGGTGGAAATTCGCCCGCTCCGATGAACTGACCAGGCACTACCGCAAACACACA
GGGCACCGGCCCTTTCAGTGCCAGAAGTGCGACAGGGCCTTTTCCAGGTCGGACCACCTTGCCTTACACA
TGAAGAGGCACTTTTAAATCCCACGTAGTGCGGCCGCACTAGTTACTTAGGTATAACTTCGTATAGCATA
CATTATACGAAGTTATCCACCATGGCCTCCTCCGAGGACGTCATCAAGGAGTTCATGCGCTTCAAGGTGC
GCATGGAGGGCTCCGTGAACGGCCACGAGTTCGAGATCGAGGGCGAGGGCGAGGGCCGCCCCTACGAGGG
CACCCAGACCGCCAAGCTGAAGGTGACCAAGGGCGGCCCCCTGCCCTTCGCCTGGGACATCCTGTCCCCC
CAGTTCCAGTACGGCTCCAAGGTGTACGTGAAGCACCCCGCCGACATCCCCGACTACAAGAAGCTGTCCT
TCCCCGAGGGCTTCAAGTGGGAGCGCGTGATGAACTTCGAGGACGGCGGCGTGGTGACCGTGACCCAGGA
CTCCTCCCTGCAGGACGGCTGCTTCATCTACAAGGTGAAGTTCATCGGCGTGAACTTCCCCTCCGACGGC
CCCGTAATGCAGAAGAAGACTATGGGCTGGGAGCCCTCCACCGAGCGCCTGTACCCCCGCGACGGCGTGC
TGAAGGGCGAGATCCACAAGGCCCTGAAGCTGAAGGACGGCGGCCACTACCTGGTGGAGTTCAAGTCCAT
CTACATGGCCAAGAAGCCCGTGCAGCTGCCCGGCTACTACTACGTGGACTCCAAGCTGGACATCACCTCC
CACAACGAGGACTACACCATCGTGGAGCAGTACGAGCGCGCCGAGGGCCGCCACCACCTGTTCCTGTAGA
CGGCCGCTCGATAAGCTTGATATCGAATTCCGCCCCCCCCCCCTCTCCCTCCCCCCCCCCTAACGTTACT
GGCCGAAGCCGCTTGGAATAAGGCCGGTGTGCGTTTGTCTATATGTTATTTTCCACCATATTGCCGTCTT
TTGGCAATGTGAGGGCCCGGAAACCTGGCCCTGTCTTCTTGACGAGCATTCCTAGGGGTCTTTCCCCTCT
CGCCAAAGGAATGCAAGGTCTGTTGAATGTCGTGAAGGAAGCAGTTCCTCTGGAAGCTTCTTGAAGACAA
ACAACGTCTGTAGCGACCCTTTGCAGGCAGCGGAACCCCCCACCTGGCGACAGGTGCCTCTGCGGCCAAA
AGCCACGTGTATAAGATACACCTGCAAAGGCGGCACAACCCCAGTGCCACGTTGTGAGTTGGATAGTTGT
GGAAAGAGTCAAATGGCTCTCCTCAAGCGTATTCAACAAGGGGCTGAAGGATGCCCAGAAGGTACCCCAT
TGTATGGGATCTGATCTGGGGCCTCGGTGCACATGCTTTACATGTGTTTAGTCGAGGTTAAAAAAACGTC
TAGGCCCCCCGAACCACGGGGACGTGGTTTTCCTTTGAAAAACACGATGATAATATGGCCACAACCATGA
CCGAGTACAAGCCCACGGTGCGCCTCGCCACCCGCGACGACGTCCCCAGGGCCGTACGCACCCTCGCCGC
CGCGTTCGCCGACTACCCCGCCACGCGCCACACCGTCGATCCGGACCGCCACATCGAGCGGGTCACCGAG
CTGCAAGAACTCTTCCTCACGCGCGTCGGGCTCGACATCGGCAAGGTGTGGGTCGCGGACGACGGCGCCG
CGGTGGCGGTCTGGACCACGCCGGAGAGCGTCGAAGCGGGGGCGGTGTTCGCCGAGATCGGCCCGCGCAT
GGCCGAGTTGAGCGGTTCCCGGCTGGCCGCGCAGCAACAGATGGAAGGCCTCCTGGCGCCGCACCGGCCC
AAGGAGCCCGCGTGGTTCCTGGCCACCGTCGGCGTCTCGCCCGACCACCAGGGCAAGGGTCTGGGCAGCG
CCGTCGTGCTCCCCGGAGTGGAGGCGGCCGAGCGCGCCGGGGTGCCCGCCTTCCTGGAGACCTCCGCGCC
CCGCAACCTCCCCTTCTACGAGCGGCTCGGCTTCACCGTCACCGCCGACGTCGAGGTGCCCGAAGGACCG
CGCACCTGGTGCATGACCCGCAAGCCCGGTGCCTGACGCCCGCCCCACGACCCGCAGCGCCCGACCGAAA
GGAGCGCACGACCCCATGCATCGATGATCTAGAGCTCGCTGATCAGCCTCGACTGTGCCTTCTAGTTGCC
AGCCATCTGTTGTTTGCCCCTCCCCCGTGCCTTCCTTGACCCTGGAAGGTGCCACTCCCACTGTCCTTTC
CTAATAAAATGAGGAAATTGCATCGCATTGTCTGAGTAGGTGTCATTCTATTCTGGGGGGTGGGGTGGGG
CAGGACAGCAAGGGGGAGGATTGGGAAGACAATAGCAGGCATGCTGGGGATGCGGTGGGCTCTATGGCTT
CTGAGGCGGAAAGAACCTGCAGCCCAAGCTTGGCGTAATCATGGTCATAGCTGTTTCCTGTGTGAAATTG
TTATCCGCTCACAATTCCACACAACATACGAGCCGGAAGCATAAAGTGTAAAGCCTGGGGTGCCTAATGA
GTGAGCTAACTCACATTAATTGCGTTGCGCTCACTGCCCGCTTTCCAGTCGGGAAACCTGTCGTGCCAGC
GGATCCGCATCTCAATTAGTCAGCAACCATAGTCCCGCCCCTAACTCCGCCCATCCCGCCCCTAACTCCG
CCCAGTTCCGCCCATTCTCCGCCCCATGCATGGCTGACTAATTTTTTTTATTTATGCAGAGGCCGAGGCC
GCCTCGGCCTCTGAGCTATTCCAGAAGTAGTGAGGAGGCTTTTTTGGAGGCCTAGGCTTTTGCAAAAAGC
TAACTTGTTTATTGCAGCTTATAATGGTTACAAATAAAGCAATAGCATCACAAATTTCACAAATAAAGCA
TTTTTTTCACTGCATTCTAGTTGTGGTTTGTCCAAACTCATCAATGTATCTTATCATGTCTGGATCCCAC
GGGTGCGCATGATCGTGCTCCTGTCGTTGAGGACCCGGCTAGGCTGGCGGGGTTGCCTTACTGGTTAGCA
GAATGAATCACCGATACGCGAGCGAACGTGAAGCGACTGCTGCTGCAAAACGTCTGCGACCTGAGCAACA
ACATGAATGGTCTTCGGTTTCCGTGTTTCGTAAAGTCTGGAAACGCGGAAGTCAGCGCCCTGCACCATTA
TGTTCCGGATCTGCATCGCAGGATGCTGCTGGCTACCCTGTGGAACACCTACATCTGTATTAACGAAGCG
CTGGCATTGACCCTGAGTGATTTTTCTCTGGTCCCGCCGCATCCATACCGCCAGTTGTTTACCCTCACAA
CGTTCCAGTAACCGGGCATGTTCATCATCAGTAACCCGTATCGTGAGCATCCTCTCTCGTTTCATCGGTA
TCATTACCCCCATGAACAGAAATCCCCCTTACACGGAGGCATCAGTGACCAAACAGGAAAAAACCGCCCT
TAACATGGCCCGCTTTATCAGAAGCCAGACATTAACGCTTCTGGAGAAACTCAACGAGCTGGACGCGGAT
GAACAGGCAGACATCTGTGAATCGCTTCACGACCACGCTGATGAGCTTTACCGCAGCTGCCTCGCGCGTT
TCGGTGATGACGGTGAAAACCTCTGACACATGCAGCTCCCGGAGACGGTCACAGCTTGTCTGTAAGCGGA
TGCCGGGAGCAGACAAGCCCGTCAGGGCGCGTCAGCGGGTGTTGGCGGGTGTCGGGGCGCAGCCATGACC
CAGTCACGTAGCGATAGCGGAGTGTATACTGGCTTAACTATGCGGCATCAGAGCAGATTGTACTGAGAGT
GCACCATATGCGGTGTGAAATACCGCACAGATGCGTAAGGAGAAAATACCGCATCAGGCGCTCTTCCGCT
TCCTCGCTCACTGACTCGCTGCGCTCGGTCGTTCGGCTGCGGCGAGCGGTATCAGCTCACTCAAAGGCGG
TAATACGGTTATCCACAGAATCAGGGGATAACGCAGGAAAGAACATGTGAGCAAAAGGCCAGCAAAAGGC
CAGGAACCGTAAAAAGGCCGCGTTGCTGGCGTTTTTCCATAGGCTCCGCCCCCCTGACGAGCATCACAAA
AATCGACGCTCAAGTCAGAGGTGGCGAAACCCGACAGGACTATAAAGATACCAGGCGTTTCCCCCTGGAA
GCTCCCTCGTGCGCTCTCCTGTTCCGACCCTGCCGCTTACCGGATACCTGTCCGCCTTTCTCCCTTCGGG
AAGCGTGGCGCTTTCTCATAGCTCACGCTGTAGGTATCTCAGTTCGGTGTAGGTCGTTCGCTCCAAGCTG
GGCTGTGTGCACGAACCCCCCGTTCAGCCCGACCGCTGCGCCTTATCCGGTAACTATCGTCTTGAGTCCA
ACCCGGTAAGACACGACTTATCGCCACTGGCAGCAGCCACTGGTAACAGGATTAGCAGAGCGAGGTATGT
AGGCGGTGCTACAGAGTTCTTGAAGTGGTGGCCTAACTACGGCTACACTAGAAGGACAGTATTTGGTATC
TGCGCTCTGCTGAAGCCAGTTACCTTCGGAAAAAGAGTTGGTAGCTCTTGATCCGGCAAACAAACCACCG
CTGGTAGCGGTGGTTTTTTTGTTTGCAAGCAGCAGATTACGCGCAGAAAAAAAGGATCTCAAGAAGATCC
TTTGATCTTTTCTACGGGGTCTGACGCTCAGTGGAACGAAAACTCACGTTAAGGGATTTTGGTCATGAGA
TTATCAAAAAGGATCTTCACCTAGATCCTTTTAAATTAAAAATGAAGTTTTAAATCAATCTAAAGTATAT
ATGAGTAAACTTGGTCTGACAGTTACCAATGCTTAATCAGTGAGGCACCTATCTCAGCGATCTGTCTATT
TCGTTCATCCATAGTTGCCTGACTCCCCGTCGTGTAGATAACTACGATACGGGAGGGCTTACCATCTGGC
CCCAGTGCTGCAATGATACCGCGAGACCCACGCTCACCGGCTCCAGATTTATCAGCAATAAACCAGCCAG
CCGGAAGGGCCGAGCGCAGAAGTGGTCCTGCAACTTTATCCGCCTCCATCCAGTCTATTAATTGTTGCCG
GGAAGCTAGAGTAAGTAGTTCGCCAGTTAATAGTTTGCGCAACGTTGTTGCCATTGCTGCAGGCATCGTG
GTGTCACGCTCGTCGTTTGGTATGGCTTCATTCAGCTCCGGTTCCCAACGATCAAGGCGAGTTACATGAT
CCCCCATGTTGTGCAAAAAAGCGGTTAGCTCCTTCGGTCCTCCGATCGTTGTCAGAAGTAAGTTGGCCGC
AGTGTTATCACTCATGGTTATGGCAGCACTGCATAATTCTCTTACTGTCATGCCATCCGTAAGATGCTTT
TCTGTGACTGGTGAGTACTCAACCAAGTCATTCTGAGAATAGTGTATGCGGCGACCGAGTTGCTCTTGCC
CGGCGTCAATACGGGATAATACCGCGCCACATAGCAGAACTTTAAAAGTGCTCATCATTGGAAAACGTTC
TTCGGGGCGAAAACTCTCAAGGATCTTACCGCTGTTGAGATCCAGTTCGATGTAACCCACTCGTGCACCC
AACTGATCTTCAGCATCTTTTACTTTCACCAGCGTTTCTGGGTGAGCAAAAACAGGAAGGCAAAATGCCG
CAAAAAAGGGAATAAGGGCGACACGGAAATGTTGAATACTCATACTCTTCCTTTTTCAAT
Features (pLannotate 1.2.2; 25 found; start..end, strand, type, name):
    576..710     +  polyA_signal   SV40 poly(A) signal: SV40 polyadenylation signal
    804..1107    +  enhancer       CMV enhancer: human cytomegalovirus immediate early enhancer
   1112..1389    +  promoter       chicken β-actin promoter: No description available
   1390..2406    +  intron         chimeric intron: chimera between introns from chicken β-actin and rabbit β-globin
   2467..2500    +  protein_bind   loxP: Cre-mediated recombination occurs in the 8-bp core sequence (GCATACAT). Cre recombinase
   2504..3934    +  CDS            Klf4: KLF4_MOUSE - Also known as Ezf, Gklf, Zie. Experimental evidence at protein level: Swiss-Prot protein existence level 1. Transcription factor; can act both as activator and as repressor. Binds the 5'-CACCC-3' core sequence. Binds to the promoter region of its own gene and can activate its own transcription. Regulates the expression of key transcription factors during embryonic development. Plays an important role in maintaining embryonic stem cells, and in preventing their differentiation. Required for establishing the barrier function of the skin and for postnatal maturation and maintenance o
   3973..4006    +  protein_bind   loxP: Cre-mediated recombination occurs in the 8-bp core sequence (GCATACAT). Cre recombinase
   4012..4686    +  CDS            DsRed.T4: DsRed.T4 is a basic (constitutively fluorescent) red fluorescent protein published in 2002, derived from Discosoma sp.. It is reported to be a rapidly-maturing tetramer.
   4698..4721    -  misc_feature   MCS (fragment): pBluescript multiple cloning site
   4841..5303    +  misc_feature   IRES: internal ribosome entry site (IRES) of the encephalomyocarditis virus (EMCV)
   5317..5916    +  CDS            PuroR: puromycin N-acetyltransferase; pac from Streptomyces alboniger; confers resistance to puromycin
   6003..6227    +  polyA_signal   bGH poly(A) signal: bovine growth hormone polyadenylation signal
   6231..6247    +  promoter       SV40 promoter (fragment): SV40 enhancer and early promoter
   6298..6314    -  protein_bind   lac operator: The lac repressor binds to the lac operator to inhibit transcription in E. coli. This inhibition can be relieved by adding lactose or isopropyl-β-D-thiogalactopyranoside (IPTG). lac repressor encoded by lacI
   6322..6352    -  promoter       lac promoter: promoter for the E. coli lac operon
   6367..6388    -  protein_bind   CAP binding site: CAP binding activates transcription in the presence of cAMP. E. coli catabolite activator protein
   6401..6440    -  CDS            lacI (fragment): lac repressor; lacI; The lac repressor binds to the lac operator to inhibit transcription in E. coli. This inhibition can be relieved by adding lactose or isopropyl-β-D-thiogalactopyranoside (IPTG).
   6447..6646    +  promoter       SV40 promoter: SV40 early promoter
   6652..6786    +  polyA_signal   SV40 poly(A) signal: SV40 polyadenylation signal
   6858..7238    -  CDS            YPB1_ECOLX: Protein predicted: Swiss-Prot protein existence level 4. From Escherichia coli.
   7255..7446    +  CDS            rop: Rop protein, which maintains plasmids at low copy number; rop
   7548..7688    +  misc_feature   bom: basis of mobility region from pBR322
   7874..8462    -  rep_origin     ori: high-copy-number ColE1/pMB1/pBR322/pUC origin of replication
   8633..9493    -  CDS            AmpR: β-lactamase; bla; confers resistance to ampicillin, carbenicillin, and related antibiotics
   9494..9510    -  promoter       AmpR promoter (fragment): bla
