[The description below was written by a language model from this plasmid's Addgene catalogue record and pLannotate feature annotations shown in this document.]
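Description:
pBRPyCAG-fmKlf4-DsRed-Ip is a mammalian expression plasmid of about 9.5 kb with a Cre/lox switch, built by inserting mouse Klf4 (roughly 1.45 kb, cloned XhoI to NotI) into the pBRYCAG-floxStop dsRED-IresPuro backbone. It is propagated in E. coli on a pBR322-type backbone. The annotation shows the ColE1/pMB1 origin together with the rop gene and bom region, and selection is through the AmpR β-lactamase gene. The catalogue lists the plasmid as high copy even though rop is normally associated with reduced copy number. Remnants of lac regulatory sequence, an SV40 early promoter and SV40 polyadenylation signals are also annotated in the backbone. The "Py" in the name is not explained by the record, and no corresponding feature is annotated.

The payload is a single transcription unit driven by the CAG promoter (CMV enhancer, chicken β-actin promoter and chimeric β-actin/β-globin intron). Directly downstream, the Klf4 coding sequence is flanked by two loxP sites annotated on the same strand. It is followed by DsRed.T4, an EMCV IRES, the puromycin N-acetyltransferase gene and a bGH polyadenylation signal. In the unrecombined state Klf4 occupies the position of the backbone's floxed stop, so it is the first open reading frame translated, while the IRES allows puromycin resistance to be expressed from the same transcript for selecting transfected cells. Cre recombination would excise Klf4 and place DsRed next to the promoter, so red fluorescence marks cells that have lost the transgene.

The associated publication concerns human embryonic stem cells with characteristics resembling mouse ESCs. This is consistent with use of the plasmid for removable, constitutive Klf4 expression in pluripotent cells, although the record does not spell out the specific application.
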