Addgene plasmid #26274: pBRPyCAG-fmKlf4-DsRed-Ip
Depositing lab: Rudolf Jaenisch. Depositing organization: Whitehead Institute for Biomedical Research. Publication: Human embryonic stem cells with biological and epigenetic characteristics similar to those of mouse ESCs. Hanna J, Cheng AW, Saha K, Kim J, Lengner CJ, Soldner F, Cassady JP, Muffat J, Carey BW, Jaenisch R. Proc Natl Acad Sci U S A. 2010 May 18. 107(20):9222-7. 10.1073/pnas.1004584107 PubMed 20442331.
Backbone
  Vector backbone: pBRYCAG-floxStop dsRED-IresPuro
  Backbone size w/o insert (bp): 8050
  Vector type: Mammalian Expression, Cre/Lox
  Selectable markers: Puromycin
Growth in bacteria
  Bacterial resistance: Ampicillin, 100 μg/mL
  Growth temperature: 37°C
  Growth strain: DH5alpha
  Copy number: High Copy
Gene/Insert
  Gene/Insert name: Klf4
  Species: M. musculus (mouse)
  Insert size (bp): 1450
  Entrez Gene: Klf4 (a.k.a. EZF, Gklf, Zie)
  Cloning method: Restriction Enzyme; 5′ cloning site XhoI (not destroyed); 3′ cloning site NotI (not destroyed)
  Sequencing primers: 5′ gtccccttctccctctccagcctcgg
Terms and licenses: Academic/Nonprofit Terms; Industry Terms: Not Available to Industry
How to cite: pBRPyCAG-fmKlf4-DsRed-Ip was a gift from Rudolf Jaenisch (Addgene plasmid # 26274 ; http://n2t.net/addgene:26274 ; RRID:Addgene_26274)
