>Addgene plasmid #26274 | pBRPyCAG-fmKlf4-DsRed-Ip | addgene partial sequence | sequence record 32379 | 26274 with dsRed1-N
TTCAGCTTGGCGGTCTGGGTGCCCTCGTAGGGGCGGCCCTCGCCCTCGCCCTCGATCTCGAACTCGTGGC
CGTTCACGGAGCCCTCCATGCGCACCTTGAAGCGCATGAACTCCTTGATGACGTCCTCGGAGGAGGCCAT
GGTGGATAACTTCGTATAATGTATGCTATACGAAGTTATACCTAAGTAACTAGTGCGGCCGCACTACGTG
GGATTTAAAAGTGCCTCTTCATGTGTAAGGCAAGGTGGTCCGACCTGGAAAAGGCCCTGTCGCACTTCTG
GCACTGAAAGGGCCGGTGCCCTGTGTGTTTGCGGTAGTGCCTGGTCAGTTCATCGGAGCGGGCGAATTTC
CACCCACAGCCGTCCCAGTCACAGTGGTAAGGTTTCTCGCCTGTGTGAGTTCGCAGGTGTGCCTTGAGAT
GAGAACTCTTGGTATAGGTTTTGCCACAGCCTGCATAGTCACAAGTGTGGGTGGCTGTTCTTTTCCGGGG
CCACGACCTTCTTCCCCTCTTTGGCTTGGGCTCCTCTGGCAGGCAGGAACCCGGTGGCATGAGCTCTTGA
TAATGGAGAGAGGGGACTTGTGACTGCATCTGGTCTGGCAGGAAAGGAGGGTAGTTGGGCCCCGGATGGG
GATGGAATCCTGGGGGAAGAGGCAGGCCAGGGTGACAGTCCCTGCTGTTCAGCAGTTCCTCGGGACTCAG
TGTAGGGGTAGTCCTGGTGGGGAGCTGCCGCCCCAGGGGGAAGTCGTGTGTGTTGGGCCGGTGGCCGTTG
CTGAGCTGGGGTCCAGCGCTCAAATGGGCCTCTAGGGACCGGCTGACCGTGTAGGACGGACCGCCTCTTG
CTTAATCTTGGGCACATGCGCGGCGGGCCACCGCTGTAGGCGCCACTACCACGGGGTGGCTGCCGTCTGG
